Addgene plasmid #205319: pX601-AAV-CMV-NLS-ISTfu1-NLS-3xHA-bGHpA;U6-BbsI-reRNA
Purpose: All-in-one AAV vector expressing ISTfu1 TnpB and its reRNA
Depositing lab: Haoyi Wang. Depositing organization: Institute of Zoology, Chinese Academy of Sciences. Publication: Evolutionary mining and functional characterization of TnpB nucleases identify efficient miniature genome editors. Xiang G, Li Y, Sun J, Huo Y, Cao S, Cao Y, Guo Y, Yang L, Cai Y, Zhang YE, Wang H. Nat Biotechnol. 2023 Jun 29. doi: 10.1038/s41587-023-01857-x. PubMed 37386294.
Backbone
  Vector backbone: pAAV
  Vector type: Mammalian Expression, AAV
Growth in bacteria
  Bacterial resistance: Ampicillin, 100 μg/mL
  Growth temperature: 37°C
  Growth strain: NEB Stable
  Copy number: High Copy
Gene/Insert
  Gene/Insert name: humanized ISTfu1 TnpB
  Species: Other
  Tag / fusion protein: 3 x HA (C terminal on insert)
  Cloning method: Unknown
Terms and licenses: Academic/Nonprofit Terms; Industry Terms: Not Available to Industry
How to cite: pX601-AAV-CMV-NLS-ISTfu1-NLS-3xHA-bGHpA;U6-BbsI-reRNA was a gift from Haoyi Wang (Addgene plasmid # 205319 ; http://n2t.net/addgene:205319 ; RRID:Addgene_205319)
