[The description below was written by a language model from this plasmid's Addgene catalogue record and pLannotate feature annotations shown in this document.]
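Description:
pX601-AAV-CMV-NLS-ISTfu1-NLS-3xHA-bGHpA;U6-BbsI-reRNA is an all-in-one AAV transfer plasmid for mammalian expression of a miniature RNA-guided nuclease, the TnpB protein ISTfu1, together with its guide RNA (reRNA). It is built on a pAAV backbone and is propagated in bacteria as a high-copy plasmid through a ColE1/pUC-type origin with ampicillin selection (β-lactamase under its own promoter). An f1 phage origin is also present. The expression cargo is flanked by AAV2 inverted terminal repeats, which allow the intervening DNA to be packaged into recombinant AAV particles when helper functions are supplied. The annotation detects the left ITR only as short fragments and the right ITR in full, a common outcome for these repeat-rich, hard-to-sequence elements.

Within the ITRs, the CMV immediate-early enhancer and promoter drive a humanized ISTfu1 TnpB coding sequence. The feature table does not annotate this open reading frame, but it corresponds to the unannotated span between the promoter and the downstream tags. According to the construct name the protein carries nuclear localization signals at both ends; the table identifies the C-terminal one as a bipartite nucleoplasmin NLS. This is followed by a C-terminal 3xHA epitope tag for detection and a bovine growth hormone polyadenylation signal. A separate cassette in the opposite orientation uses the human U6 RNA polymerase III promoter to transcribe the reRNA. The name indicates a BbsI cloning site, presumably for inserting target-specific guide sequences, although neither the site nor the reRNA scaffold is annotated. Because TnpB is compact, nuclease and guide fit in one AAV genome, making the plasmid suited to genome editing in mammalian cells by transfection or AAV delivery.
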