Features (pLannotate 1.2.2; 18 found; start..end, strand, type, name):
     22..49      +  repeat_region  AAV2 ITR (fragment): inverted terminal repeat of adeno-associated virus serotype 2 inverted
     78..105     +  repeat_region  AAV2 ITR (fragment): inverted terminal repeat of adeno-associated virus serotype 2 inverted
    164..543     +  enhancer       CMV enhancer: human cytomegalovirus immediate early enhancer
    544..747     +  promoter       CMV promoter: human cytomegalovirus (CMV) immediate early promoter
   2014..2061    +  CDS            nucleoplasmin NLS: bipartite nuclear localization signal from nucleoplasmin
   2068..2084    +  CDS            3xHA (fragment): three tandem HA epitope tags
   2095..2111    +  CDS            3xHA (fragment): three tandem HA epitope tags
   2122..2150    +  CDS            3xHA (fragment): three tandem HA epitope tags
   2182..2293    +  polyA_signal   bGH poly(A) signal: bovine growth hormone polyadenylation signal
   2596..2836    -  promoter       U6 promoter: RNA polymerase III promoter for human U6 snRNA
   2845..2985    +  repeat_region  AAV2 ITR: inverted terminal repeat of adeno-associated virus serotype 2 inverted
   2990..3041    -  misc_feature   bom (fragment): basis of mobility region from pBR322
   3060..3515    +  rep_origin     f1 ori (sequence partly withheld): f1 bacteriophage origin of replication; arrow indicates direction of (+) strand synthesis
   3516..3565    -  misc_feature   bom (fragment): basis of mobility region from pBR322
   3667..3702    -  CDS            rop (fragment): Rop protein, which maintains plasmids at low copy number; rop
   3797..3901    +  promoter       AmpR promoter: bla
   3902..4762    +  CDS            AmpR: β-lactamase; bla; confers resistance to ampicillin, carbenicillin, and related antibiotics
   4933..5521    +  rep_origin     ori: high-copy-number ColE1/pMB1/pBR322/pUC origin of replication
>Addgene plasmid #205319 | pX601-AAV-CMV-NLS-ISTfu1-NLS-3xHA-bGHpA;U6-BbsI-reRNA | addgene full sequence | sequence record 411113 | Addgene NGS Result
GCTCACATGTCCTGCAGGCAGCTGCGCGCTCGCTCGCTCACTGAGGCCGCCCGGGCGTCGGGCGACCTTT
GGTCGCCCGGCCTCAGTGAGCGAGCGAGCGCGCAGAGAGGGAGTGGCCAACTCCATCACTAGGGGTTCCT
GCGGCCTCTAGACTCGAGGCGTTGACATTGATTATTGACTAGTTATTAATAGTAATCAATTACGGGGTCA
TTAGTTCATAGCCCATATATGGAGTTCCGCGTTACATAACTTACGGTAAATGGCCCGCCTGGCTGACCGC
CCAACGACCCCCGCCCATTGACGTCAATAATGACGTATGTTCCCATAGTAACGCCAATAGGGACTTTCCA
TTGACGTCAATGGGTGGAGTATTTACGGTAAACTGCCCACTTGGCAGTACATCAAGTGTATCATATGCCA
AGTACGCCCCCTATTGACGTCAATGACGGTAAATGGCCCGCCTGGCATTATGCCCAGTACATGACCTTAT
GGGACTTTCCTACTTGGCAGTACATCTACGTATTAGTCATCGCTATTACCATGGTGATGCGGTTTTGGCA
GTACATCAATGGGCGTGGATAGCGGTTTGACTCACGGGGATTTCCAAGTCTCCACCCCATTGACGTCAAT
GGGAGTTTGTTTTGGCACCAAAATCAACGGGACTTTCCAAAATGTCGTAACAACTCCGCCCCATTGACGC
AAATGGGCGGTAGGCGTGTACGGTGGGAGGTCTATATAAGCAGAGCTCTCTGGCTAACTACCGGTGCCAC
CATGGCCCCAAAGAAGAAGCGGAAGGTCGGTATCCACGGAGTCCCAGCAGCCATGCTGACCGGGAGAAGG
TACCTGCTGGCCTTCACCCCCGAGCAGGAGGAGTTCGCCGAGAAGATCGGCGACGCCTGCAGAGTGGTGT
GGAACACAGCCCTGGAGCAGAGACGTCAGTACAGAAGAAGAGGAGCATTCATCGGCTACGTGGAGCAGGC
AAGACAGATGGCAGAGGCCAAGAAGGACTTCCCATGGCTGGCCGAGGCCCCAAGCCACACCCTGCAGCAG
ACCCTGAGAGACCTGGAGAGAGCCTGCAAGACACACGGCACATTCAAGGTGAGATGGAGAAGCAAGAGAA
AGAACGCCCCAACCTTCAGATTTCCCGACCCCAAACAGATCACCGTGGAAAGAATAAGCAGAAGATGGGG
AAGAGTGAAACTCCCAAAACTGGGCTGGACCAGATTCAGATGGACAAGACCACTGGGCGGCCAGCTGAGA
AACGCAACCGTGCTCAAGGACGGCGGAAGATGGTACATCAGCTTCTGCGTGGAGGACGGCCTGATGGAAA
GTGCTCCCAACGGCAAGCCCCCCGTGGGCGTTGATAGAGGCGTTACCGTGGCCGTGGCTACCAGCAGCGG
ATGGATGAGGGACAGGGAGTTTGTGACCCCCGGCGAGGCTGTGAGACTGAAGAGACTGCAGCAGCAGCTG
GCTAGACAGAGAAAAGGAAGTAACAGGAGAGCCGCAACAAGAGCAAAGCTGACAAAGCTGAACGCAAGAA
TAAGAGCAAGAAGAACAGACTTCCTGGCATGGACCGCAAACAGACTGACCTGCGACCACGGACTGGTGGT
GGTGGAGGACCTGAACATCAGAAACATGACAGCAAGCGCCAAGGGCACCCTGGCAGAGCCCGGACGAAAC
GTGGCCGCCAAAGCTGGCCTGAACAGAGCCATACTGGCTAAAGGGTGGGGAGGGCTGCTCACAGCCCTGG
AACACAAGGCAAGATACCACGGAAGCAGAATACTGAGAGTGCCCCCAGCCTTCACCAGCCAAACCTGCCA
CGCCTGTGGCCACTGTGCCCCTGACAACCGGGAATCCCAAGCCGAATTTAGATGCAGAGCCTGCGGCCAT
CAAGCAAACGCCGACGTGAACGCCGCCAAGAACATCCTCGCCGCCGGCCTGGCCGTGACCGGAAGGGGAG
ATCTGGCTGTGGGCAGAAGCGTGAAGAGACAGCCACCCAAGGTGGAAGCCGCCAAAAGGCCGGCGGCCAC
GAAAAAGGCCGGCCAGGCAAAAAAGAAAAAGGGATCCTACCCATACGATGTTCCAGATTACGCTTACCCA
TACGATGTTCCAGATTACGCTTACCCATACGATGTTCCAGATTACGCTTAAGAATTCCTAGAGCTCGCTG
ATCAGCCTCGACTGTGCCTTCTAGTTGCCAGCCATCTGTTGTTTGCCCCTCCCCCGTGCCTTCCTTGACC
CTGGAAGGTGCCACTCCCACTGTCCTTTCCTAATAAAATGAGGAAATTGCATCGCATTGTCTGAGTAGGT
GTCATTCTATTCTGGGGGGTGGGGTGGGGCAGGACAGCAAGGGGGAGGATTGGGAAGAGAATAGCAGGCA
TGCTGGGGAGGTACCAAAAAATTGTCTTCGTCCCAGGAAGACATTTGACTTCCTCCCCACGCCTGAAGGC
GGGGGATTCCCGTGGCTGAGGCGCGTTCACGCTGCCTCTACCTTGGGTGGTTGGCGCTTCACAGACCGCC
CAACGGCGAGGTCTCCACGCCCTGTCACCGCCAGCCCGGCGGCGAGGATGTTCTTCGCGGCGTTCACGGT
GTTTCGTCCTTTCCACAAGATATATAAAGCCAAGAAATCGAAATACTTTCAAGTTACGGTAAGCATATGA
TAGTCCATTTTAAAACATAATTTTAAAACTGCAAACTACCCAAAAAATTATTACTTTCTACGTCACGTAT
TTTGTACTAATATCTTTGTGTTTACAGTCAAATTAATTCCAATTATCTCTCTAACAGCCTTGTATCGTAT
ATGCAAATATGAAGGAATCATGGGAAATAGGCCCTCGCGGCCGCAGGAACCCCTAGTGATGGAGTTGGCC
ACTCCCTCTCTGCGCGCTCGCTCGCTCACTGAGGCCGGGCGACCAAAGGTCGCCCGACGCCCGGGCTTTG
CCCGGGCGGCCTCAGTGAGCGAGCGAGCGCGCAGCTGCCTGCAGGGGCGCCTGATGCGGTATTTTCTCCT
TACGCATCTGTGCGGTATTTCACACCGCATA
[95 nt withheld, positions 3042-3136]
T
[46 nt withheld, positions 3138-3183]
C
[141 nt withheld, positions 3185-3325]
CCTTTGACGTTGGAGTCCACGTTCTTT
[37 nt withheld, positions 3353-3389]
ACTCTATCTCGGGCTATTCTTTTGATTTATAAGGGATTTTGCCGATTTCGGTCTATTGGTTAAAAAATGA
GCTGATTTAACAAAAATTTAACGCGAATTTTAACAAAATATTAACGTTTACAATTTTATGGTGCACTCTC
AGTACAATCTGCTCTGATGCCGCATAGTTAAGCCAGCCCCGACACCCGCCAACACCCGCTGACGCGCCCT
GACGGGCTTGTCTGCTCCCGGCATCCGCTTACAGACAAGCTGTGACCGTCTCCGGGAGCTGCATGTGTCA
GAGGTTTTCACCGTCATCACCGAAACGCGCGAGACGAAAGGGCCTCGTGATACGCCTATTTTTATAGGTT
AATGTCATGATAATAATGGTTTCTTAGACGTCAGGTGGCACTTTTCGGGGAAATGTGCGCGGAACCCCTA
TTTGTTTATTTTTCTAAATACATTCAAATATGTATCCGCTCATGAGACAATAACCCTGATAAATGCTTCA
ATAATATTGAAAAAGGAAGAGTATGAGTATTCAACATTTCCGTGTCGCCCTTATTCCCTTTTTTGCGGCA
TTTTGCCTTCCTGTTTTTGCTCACCCAGAAACGCTGGTGAAAGTAAAAGATGCTGAAGATCAGTTGGGTG
CACGAGTGGGTTACATCGAACTGGATCTCAACAGCGGTAAGATCCTTGAGAGTTTTCGCCCCGAAGAACG
TTTTCCAATGATGAGCACTTTTAAAGTTCTGCTATGTGGCGCGGTATTATCCCGTATTGACGCCGGGCAA
GAGCAACTCGGTCGCCGCATACACTATTCTCAGAATGACTTGGTTGAGTACTCACCAGTCACAGAAAAGC
ATCTTACGGATGGCATGACAGTAAGAGAATTATGCAGTGCTGCCATAACCATGAGTGATAACACTGCGGC
CAACTTACTTCTGACAACGATCGGAGGACCGAAGGAGCTAACCGCTTTTTTGCACAACATGGGGGATCAT
GTAACTCGCCTTGATCGTTGGGAACCGGAGCTGAATGAAGCCATACCAAACGACGAGCGTGACACCACGA
TGCCTGTAGCAATGGCAACAACGTTGCGCAAACTATTAACTGGCGAACTACTTACTCTAGCTTCCCGGCA
ACAATTAATAGACTGGATGGAGGCGGATAAAGTTGCAGGACCACTTCTGCGCTCGGCCCTTCCGGCTGGC
TGGTTTATTGCTGATAAATCTGGAGCCGGTGAGCGTGGAAGCCGCGGTATCATTGCAGCACTGGGGCCAG
ATGGTAAGCCCTCCCGTATCGTAGTTATCTACACGACGGGGAGTCAGGCAACTATGGATGAACGAAATAG
ACAGATCGCTGAGATAGGTGCCTCACTGATTAAGCATTGGTAACTGTCAGACCAAGTTTACTCATATATA
CTTTAGATTGATTTAAAACTTCATTTTTAATTTAAAAGGATCTAGGTGAAGATCCTTTTTGATAATCTCA
TGACCAAAATCCCTTAACGTGAGTTTTCGTTCCACTGAGCGTCAGACCCCGTAGAAAAGATCAAAGGATC
TTCTTGAGATCCTTTTTTTCTGCGCGTAATCTGCTGCTTGCAAACAAAAAAACCACCGCTACCAGCGGTG
GTTTGTTTGCCGGATCAAGAGCTACCAACTCTTTTTCCGAAGGTAACTGGCTTCAGCAGAGCGCAGATAC
CAAATACTGTTCTTCTAGTGTAGCCGTAGTTAGGCCACCACTTCAAGAACTCTGTAGCACCGCCTACATA
CCTCGCTCTGCTAATCCTGTTACCAGTGGCTGCTGCCAGTGGCGATAAGTCGTGTCTTACCGGGTTGGAC
TCAAGACGATAGTTACCGGATAAGGCGCAGCGGTCGGGCTGAACGGGGGGTTCGTGCACACAGCCCAGCT
TGGAGCGAACGACCTACACCGAACTGAGATACCTACAGCGTGAGCTATGAGAAAGCGCCACGCTTCCCGA
AGGGAGAAAGGCGGACAGGTATCCGGTAAGCGGCAGGGTCGGAACAGGAGAGCGCACGAGGGAGCTTCCA
GGGGGAAACGCCTGGTATCTTTATAGTCCTGTCGGGTTTCGCCACCTCTGACTTGAGCGTCGATTTTTGT
GATGCTCGTCAGGGGGGCGGAGCCTATGGAAAAACGCCAGCAACGCGGCCTTTTTACGGTTCCTGGCCTT
TTGCTGGCCTTTT
